Addgene plasmid #244573: CL20_mEGFP_FOidr_021
Purpose: Express mEGFP-tagged intrinsically disordered protein (IDR), FOidr_021, derived from human fusion protein BRD9_NUTM1
Depositing lab: Richard Kriwacki. Depositing organization: St. Jude Children's Research Hospital. Publication: Proteome-wide computational analyses reveal links between protein condensate formation and RNA biology. Maiti S, Tripathi S, Baggett DW, Phillips AH, Park CG, Wang J, Wahiduzzaman, Freyaldenhoven WT, Kinger S, Pioso BJ, Bollinger JC, Somjee R, Lang B, Babu MM, Kriwacki RW. Sci Adv. 2025 Dec 5;11(49):eady1420. doi: 10.1126/sciadv.ady1420. Epub 2025 Dec 3. PubMed 41337585.
Backbone
  Vector backbone: CL20
  Vector type: Mammalian Expression
Growth in bacteria
  Bacterial resistance: Ampicillin, 100 μg/mL
  Growth temperature: 37°C
  Growth strain: NEB Stable
  Copy number: High Copy
Gene/Insert
  Gene/Insert name: FOidr_021
  Species: H. sapiens (human)
  Mutation: Unmutated
  Tag / fusion protein: monomeric EGFP (N terminal on insert)
  Cloning method: Restriction Enzyme; 5′ cloning site Unknown (unknown if destroyed)
Terms and licenses: Academic/Nonprofit Terms; Industry Terms: Not Available to Industry
Depositor comments: BRD9_NUTM1_1_152
How to cite: CL20_mEGFP_FOidr_021 was a gift from Richard Kriwacki (Addgene plasmid # 244573 ; http://n2t.net/addgene:244573 ; RRID:Addgene_244573)
