[The description below was written by a language model from this plasmid's Addgene catalogue record and pLannotate feature annotations shown in this document.]
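Description:
CL20_mEGFP_FOidr_021 is a mammalian expression plasmid built on the CL20 backbone. The catalogue lists it only as mammalian expression, but the feature annotation shows the architecture of a self-inactivating HIV-1 lentiviral transfer vector. It is propagated in E. coli through a high-copy ColE1/pUC-type origin and selected with ampicillin via the β-lactamase gene. The use of a recombination-deficient growth strain is consistent with the repeated LTR sequences. Residual lac promoter/operator elements and an SV40 origin with SV40 poly(A) signal are also present in the backbone.

The viral portion starts with a CMV enhancer joined to a truncated 5' LTR, which would drive Tat-independent transcription of the vector genome in packaging cells. This is followed by the Ψ packaging signal with a gag fragment, the cPPT/CTS, and the Rev response element for Rev-dependent nuclear export. The portion ends with a ΔU3 3' LTR and a rabbit β-globin polyadenylation signal. No mammalian selection marker and no WPRE are annotated.

Between the viral elements, an internal CMV enhancer/promoter drives a single open reading frame in which monomeric EGFP is fused to the N-terminus of FOidr_021. This insert is an unmutated intrinsically disordered region from the human BRD9–NUTM1 fusion protein. The depositor's comment suggests it spans residues 1–152 of the fusion, and the annotated portion matches BRD9.

The construct is intended to express this fluorescently tagged IDR in mammalian cells. Given the associated study of protein condensate formation, it is likely used to image the IDR's localisation and condensate-forming behaviour, although the record does not describe specific assays.
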