Features (pLannotate 1.2.2; 29 found; start..end, strand, type, name):
    199..254     -  polyA_signal   β-globin poly(A) signal: rabbit β-globin polyadenylation signal (Gil and Proudfoot, 1987)
    340..475     -  LTR            3' LTR (ΔU3) (fragment): self-inactivating 3' long terminal repeat (LTR) from HIV-1
    477..545     -  CDS            nef (fragment): NEF_HV1Z2 - Experimental evidence at protein level: Swiss-Prot protein existence level 1. Extracellular Nef protein targets CD4(+) T-lymphocytes for apoptosis by interacting with CXCR4 surface receptors. From Human immunodeficiency virus type 1 group M subtype D (isolate Z2/CDC-Z34) (HIV-1).
    571..999     -  CDS            BRD9 (fragment): BRD9_HUMAN - Experimental evidence at protein level: Swiss-Prot protein existence level 1. Plays a role in chromatin remodeling and regulation of transcription (PubMed:22464331, PubMed:26365797). Acts as a chromatin reader that recognizes and binds acylated histones: binds histones that are acetylated and/or butyrylated (PubMed:26365797). Component of SWI/SNF chromatin remodeling subcomplex GBAF that carries out key enzymatic activities, changing chromatin structure by altering DNA- histone contacts within a nucleosome in an ATP-dependent manner (PubMed:29374058). Orchestrates also the RAD51-R
   1069..1785    -  CDS            mEGFP: mEGFP is a basic (constitutively fluorescent) green fluorescent protein published in 2002, derived from Aequorea victoria. It has moderate acid sensitivity.
   1799..1836    -  misc_feature   MCS (fragment): multiple cloning site
   1835..1851    -  promoter       tight TRE promoter (fragment): Tet-responsive promoter PTight, consisting of seven tet operator sequences followed by the minimal CMV promoter
   1867..2070    -  promoter       CMV promoter: human cytomegalovirus (CMV) immediate early promoter
   2071..2374    -  enhancer       CMV enhancer: human cytomegalovirus immediate early enhancer
   2442..2458    -  misc_feature   MCS (fragment): multiple cloning site
   2458..2483    -  CDS            Rev (fragment): human immunodeficiency virus 1 (HIV-1) Rev protein; rev; enhances nuclear export of unspliced and incompletely spliced viral mRNAs
   2860..3093    -  misc_feature   RRE: The Rev response element (RRE) of HIV-1 allows for Rev-dependent mRNA export from the nucleus to the cytoplasm.
   3227..3310    -  CDS            vif (fragment): VIF_HV1BR - Experimental evidence at protein level: Swiss-Prot protein existence level 1. Counteracts the innate antiviral activity of host APOBEC3F and APOBEC3G. Forms a complex with host APOBEC3F and APOBEC3G thus preventing the entry of these lethally hypermutating enzymes into progeny virions. Recruits an active E3 ubiquitin ligase complex composed of elongin BC, CUL5, and RBX2 to induce polyubiquitination of APOBEC3G and APOBEC3F. In turn, they are directed to the 26S proteasome for degradation. Vif interaction with APOBEC3G also blocks its cytidine deaminase activity in a proteasome-inde
   3453..3570    -  misc_feature   cPPT/CTS: central polypurine tract and central termination sequence of HIV-1
   3719..4078    -  CDS            HIV-1 gag (fragment): gag protein from human immunodeficiency virus 1; gag
   4062..4187    -  misc_feature   HIV-1 Ψ: packaging signal of human immunodeficiency virus type 1
   4234..4491    -  LTR            5' LTR (truncated): truncated 5' long terminal repeat (LTR) from HIV-1
   4493..4872    -  enhancer       CMV enhancer: human cytomegalovirus immediate early enhancer
   4903..5007    +  promoter       AmpR promoter: bla
   5008..5868    +  CDS            AmpR: β-lactamase; bla; confers resistance to ampicillin, carbenicillin, and related antibiotics
   6039..6627    +  rep_origin     ori: high-copy-number ColE1/pMB1/pBR322/pUC origin of replication
   6810..6864    +  CDS            lacI (fragment): lac repressor; lacI; The lac repressor binds to the lac operator to inhibit transcription in E. coli. This inhibition can be relieved by adding lactose or isopropyl-β-D-thiogalactopyranoside (IPTG).
   6866..7000    -  polyA_signal   SV40 poly(A) signal: SV40 polyadenylation signal
   7020..7155    -  rep_origin     SV40 ori: SV40 origin of replication
   7179..7201    -  promoter       SV40 promoter (fragment): SV40 enhancer and early promoter
   7208..7247    +  CDS            lacI (fragment): lac repressor; lacI; The lac repressor binds to the lac operator to inhibit transcription in E. coli. This inhibition can be relieved by adding lactose or isopropyl-β-D-thiogalactopyranoside (IPTG).
   7260..7281    +  protein_bind   CAP binding site: CAP binding activates transcription in the presence of cAMP. E. coli catabolite activator protein
   7296..7326    +  promoter       lac promoter: promoter for the E. coli lac operon
   7334..7350    +  protein_bind   lac operator: The lac repressor binds to the lac operator to inhibit transcription in E. coli. This inhibition can be relieved by adding lactose or isopropyl-β-D-thiogalactopyranoside (IPTG). lac repressor encoded by lacI
>Addgene plasmid #244573 | CL20_mEGFP_FOidr_021 | addgene full sequence | sequence record 487936 | Addgene NGS Result
AAAAAAAATCTAACCTCAAGTCAAGGCTTTTCTATGGAATAAGGAATGGACAGCAGGGGGCTGTTTCATA
TACTGATGACCTCTTTATAGCCAACCTTTGTTCATGGCAGCCAGCATATGGGCATATGTTGCCAAACTCT
AAACCAAATACTCATTCTGATGTTTTAAATGATTTGCCCTCCCATATGTCCTTCCGAGTGAGAGACACAA
AAAATTCCAACACACTATTGCAATGAAAATAAATTTCCTTTATTAGCCAGAAGTCAGATGCTCAAGGGGC
TTCATGATGTCCCCATAATTTTTGGCAGAGGGAAAAAGATCTGCTAGCTCGAGCAGCTGAAGCTTTATTG
AGGCTTAAGCAGTGGGTTCCCTAGTTAGCCAGAGAGCTCCCAGGCTCAGATCTGGTCTAACCAGAGAGAC
CCAGTACAGGCAAAAAGCAGATCTTGTCTTCTTTGGGAGTGAATTAGCCCTTCCAGTCCCCCCTTTTCTT
TTAAAAAGTGGCTAAGATCTACAGCTGCCTTGTAAGTCATTGGTCTTAAAGGTACCGTAATCTTATCTAG
AACCGGTTCAAAGCTGGCGGAGGAAGTGTTCCAGGAGTTGCTGAATAGGTGTGCTCTCATTTTCGGCTGG
CTGTGTCCGGCACGCTCGGACTGGCCGATCTGGGGGCGGCTCCACCTCCACCTTCTTCCCAGGATCAAAG
TCGTCAGCCTCTCCCTCCGTGTCACAGTGCTCCCTCTCTCGCTTCCGCTTCTTCTCTTCCTTTCGCTTCC
TTCTTTCCTCATCGTCCAGATGCTTCTCCTTCTCGGACTTCTTCTTCTTCTTCTTTTTCTTTTCTTTGTG
CCTCTCTCGCTCATGGTCTGACCTGTCATCATAGTAACTGGAGTCGTGGCCGGATCCTGAGAGTTCAGTC
ACTTCACTTCCTCCGACCTTCAGGACTAGCTTTAGAGGCTTCTCCAGGGGCTTGTCGGCATAATCCTCGT
AGGACGAGCGCCACTCGGCCTTGTGCTTCTTGTGCTTCTTGCCCATCCGGGAAGCGGCCGCACTTCCCCC
GGAGCCTCCGCTTCCGCCCTTGTACAGCTCGTCCATGCCGAGAGTGATCCCGGCGGCGGTCACGAACTCC
AGCAGGACCATGTGATCGCGCTTCTCGTTGGGGTCTTTGCTCAGCTTGGACTGGGTGCTCAGGTAGTGGT
TGTCGGGCAGCAGCACGGGGCCGTCGCCGATGGGGGTGTTCTGCTGGTAGTGGTCGGCGAGCTGCACGCT
GCCGTCCTCGATGTTGTGGCGGATCTTGAAGTTCACCTTGATGCCGTTCTTCTGCTTGTCGGCCATGATA
TAGACGTTGTGGCTGTTGTAGTTGTACTCCAGCTTGTGCCCCAGGATGTTGCCGTCCTCCTTGAAGTCGA
TGCCCTTCAGCTCGATGCGGTTCACCAGGGTGTCGCCCTCGAACTTCACCTCGGCGCGGGTCTTGTAGTT
GCCGTCGTCCTTGAAGAAGATGGTGCGCTCCTGGACGTAGCCTTCGGGCATGGCGGACTTGAAGAAGTCG
TGCTGCTTCATGTGGTCGGGGTAGCGGCTGAAGCACTGCACGCCGTAGGTCAGGGTGGTCACGAGGGTGG
GCCAGGGCACGGGCAGCTTGCCGGTGGTGCAGATGAACTTCAGGGTCAGCTTGCCGTAGGTGGCATCGCC
CTCGCCCTCGCCGGACACGCTGAACTTGTGGCCGTTTACGTCGCCGTCCAGCTCGACCAGGATGGGCACC
ACCCCGGTGAACAGCTCCTCGCCCTTGCTCACCATGGTGGCGACCGGTGGATCCCGGGCCCGCGGTACCG
TCGACTGCAGAATTCGGTTCACTAAACGAGCCCGGTTCACTAAACGAGCTCTGCTTATATAGACCTCCCA
CCGTACACGCCTACCGCCCATTTGCGTCAATGGGGCGGAGTTGTTACGACATTTTGGAAAGTCCCGTTGA
TTTTGGTGCCAAAACAAACTCCCATTGACGTCAATGGGGTGGAGACTTGGAAATCCCCGTGAGTCAAACC
GCTATCCACGCCCATTGATGTACTGCCAAAACCGCATCACCATGGTAATAGCGATGACTAATACGTAGAT
GTACTGCCAAGTAGGAAAGTCCCATAAGGTCATGTACTGGGCATAATGCCAGGCGGGCCATTTACCGTCA
TTGACGTCAATAGGGGGCGTACTTGGCATATGATACACTTGATGTACTGCCAAGTGGGCAGTTTACCGTA
AATACTCCACCCATTGACGTCAATGGAAAGTCCCTATTGGCGTTACTATGGGAACATACGTCATTATTGA
CGTCAATGGGCGGGGGTCGTTGGGCGGTCAGCCAGGCGGGCCATTTACCGTAAGTTATGTAACGCGGAAC
TCCATATATGGGCTATGAACTAATGACCCCGTAATTGATTACTATTAATAACTAGCACGCGTTCGAAGCT
TGAGCTCGGTCCCCTCGGGGTTGGGAGGTGGGTCTGAAACGATAATGGTGAATATCCCTGCCTAACTCTA
TTCACTATAGAAAGTACAGCAAAAACTATTCTTAAACCTACCAAGCCTCCTACTATCATTATGAATAATT
TTATATACCACAGCCAATTTGTTATGTTAAACCAATTCCACAAACTTGCCCATTTATCTAATTCCAATAA
TTCTTGTTCATTCTTTTCTTGCTGGTTTTGCGATTCTTCAATTAAGGAGTGTATTAAGCTTGTGTAATTG
TTAATTTCTCTGTCCCACTCCATCCAGGTCGTGTGATTCCAAATCTGTTCCAGAGATTTATTACTCCAAC
TAGCATTCCAAGGCACAGCAGTGGTGCAAATGAGTTTTCCAGAGCAACCCCAAATCCCCAGGAGCTGTTG
ATCCTTTAGGTATCTTTCCACAGCCAGGATTCTTGCCTGGAGCTGCTTGATGCCCCAGACTGTGAGTTGC
AACAGATGCTGTTGCGCCTCAATAGCCCTCAGCAAATTGTTCTGCTGCTGCACTATACCAGACAATAATT
GTCTGGCCTGTACCGTCAGCGTCATTGACGCTGCGCCCATAGTGCTTCCTGCTGCTCCCAAGAACCCAAG
GAACAAAGCTCCTATTCCCACTGCTCTTTTTTCTCTCTGCACCACTCTTCTCTTTGCCTTGGTGGGTGCT
ACTCCTAATGGTTCAATTTTTACTACTTTATATTTATATAATTCACTTCTCCAATTGTCCCTCATATCTC
CTCCTTATGGTGTTTTACTAAACTTTTCCATGTTCTAATCCTCATCCTGTCTACTTGCCACACAATCATC
ACCTGCCATCTGTTTTCCATAATCCCTAATGATCTTTGCTTTTCTTCTTGGCACTACTTTTATGTCACTA
TTATCTTGTATTACTACTGCCCCTTCACCTTTCCAGAGGAGCTTTGCTGGTCCTTTCCAAAGTGGATTTC
TGCTGTCCCTGTAATAAACCCGAAAATTTTGAATTTTTGTAATTTGTTTTTGTAATTCTTTAGTTTGTAT
GTCTGTTGCTATTATGTCTACTATTCTTTCCCCTGCACTGTACCCCCCAATCCCCCCTTTTCTTTTAAAA
TTGTGGATGAATACTGCCATTTGTACTGCTGTCTTAAGATGTTCAGCCTGATCTCTTACCTGTCCTATAA
TTTTCTTTAATTCTTTATTCATAGATTCTACTACTCCTTGACTTTGGGGATTGTAGGGAATTTCCAGGTC
TGAAGATCCTGCTGCTTGCTGTGCTTTTTTCTTACTTTTGTTTTGCTCTTCCTCTATCTTGTCTAAAGCT
TCCTTGGTGTCTTTTATCTCTATCCTTTGATGCACACAATAGAGGGTTGCTACTGTATTATATAATGATC
TAAGTTCTTCTGATCCTGTCTGAAGGGATGGTTGTAGCTGTCCCAGTATTTGTCTACAGCCTTCTGATGT
TTCTAACAGGCCAGTATTAACTGCGAATCGTTCTAGCTCCCTGCTTGCCCATACTATATGTTTTAATTTA
TATTTTTTCTTTCCCCCTGGCCTTAACCGAATTTTTTCCCATCGCGATCTAATTCTCCCCCGCTTAATAC
TGACGCTCTCGCACCCATCTCTCTCCTTCTAGCCTCCGCTAGTCAAAATTTTTGGCGTACTCACCAGTCG
CCGCCCCTCGCCTCTTGCCGTGCGCGCTTCAGCAAGCCGAGTCCTGCGTCGAGAGAGCTCCTCTGGTTTC
CCTTTCGCTTTCAAGTCCCTGTTCGGGCGCCACTGCTAGAGATTTTCCACACTGACTAAAAGGGTCTGAG
GGATCTCTAGTTACCAGAGTCACACAACAGACGGGCACACACTACTTGAAGCACTCAAGGCAAGCTTTAT
TGAGGCTTAAGCAGTGGGTTCCCTAGTTAGCCAGAGAGCTCCCAGGCTCAGATCTGGTCTAACCAGAGAG
ACCCAGTACAGGCAAAAAGCAGCTGCTTATATGCAGGATCTGAGGGCTCGCCACTCCCCAGTCCCGCCCA
GGCCACGCCTCCCATGGTAATAGCGATGACTAATACGTAGATGTACTGCCAAGTAGGAAAGTCCCATAAG
GTCATGTACTGGGCATAATGCCAGGCGGGCCATTTACCGTCATTGACGTCAATAGGGGGCGTACTTGGCA
TATGATACACTTGATGTACTGCCAAGTGGGCAGTTTACCGTAAATACTCCACCCATTGACGTCAATGGAA
AGTCCCTATTGGCGTTACTATGGGAACATACGTCATTATTGACGTCAATGGGCGGGGGTCGTTGGGCGGT
CAGCCAGGCGGGCCATTTACCGTAAGTTATGTAACGCGGAACTCCATATATGGGCTATGAACTAATGACC
CCGTAATTGATTACTATTAATAACTAGTCAATAATCAATGTCGACCCAGGTGGCACTTTTCGGGGAAATG
TGCGCGGAACCCCTATTTGTTTATTTTTCTAAATACATTCAAATATGTATCCGCTCATGAGACAATAACC
CTGATAAATGCTTCAATAATATTGAAAAAGGAAGAGTATGAGTATTCAACATTTCCGTGTCGCCCTTATT
CCCTTTTTTGCGGCATTTTGCCTTCCTGTTTTTGCTCACCCAGAAACGCTGGTGAAAGTAAAAGATGCTG
AAGATCAGTTGGGTGCACGAGTGGGTTACATCGAACTGGATCTCAACAGCGGTAAGATCCTTGAGAGTTT
TCGCCCCGAAGAACGTTTTCCAATGATGAGCACTTTTAAAGTTCTGCTATGTGGCGCGGTATTATCCCGT
ATTGACGCCGGGCAAGAGCAACTCGGTCGCCGCATACACTATTCTCAGAATGACTTGGTTGAGTACTCAC
CAGTCACAGAAAAGCATCTTACGGATGGCATGACAGTAAGAGAATTATGCAGTGCTGCCATAACCATGAG
TGATAACACTGCGGCCAACTTACTTCTGACAACGATCGGAGGACCGAAGGAGCTAACCGCTTTTTTGCAC
AACATGGGGGATCATGTAACTCGCCTTGATCGTTGGGAACCGGAGCTGAATGAAGCCATACCAAACGACG
AGCGTGACACCACGATGCCTGTAGCAATGGCAACAACGTTGCGCAAACTATTAACTGGCGAACTACTTAC
TCTAGCTTCCCGGCAACAATTAATAGACTGGATGGAGGCGGATAAAGTTGCAGGACCACTTCTGCGCTCG
GCCCTTCCGGCTGGCTGGTTTATTGCTGATAAATCTGGAGCCGGTGAGCGTGGGTCTCGCGGTATCATTG
CAGCACTGGGGCCAGATGGTAAGCCCTCCCGTATCGTAGTTATCTACACGACGGGGAGTCAGGCAACTAT
GGATGAACGAAATAGACAGATCGCTGAGATAGGTGCCTCACTGATTAAGCATTGGTAACTGTCAGACCAA
GTTTACTCATATATACTTTAGATTGATTTAAAACTTCATTTTTAATTTAAAAGGATCTAGGTGAAGATCC
TTTTTGATAATCTCATGACCAAAATCCCTTAACGTGAGTTTTCGTTCCACTGAGCGTCAGACCCCGTAGA
AAAGATCAAAGGATCTTCTTGAGATCCTTTTTTTCTGCGCGTAATCTGCTGCTTGCAAACAAAAAAACCA
CCGCTACCAGCGGTGGTTTGTTTGCCGGATCAAGAGCTACCAACTCTTTTTCCGAAGGTAACTGGCTTCA
GCAGAGCGCAGATACCAAATACTGTTCTTCTAGTGTAGCCGTAGTTAGGCCACCACTTCAAGAACTCTGT
AGCACCGCCTACATACCTCGCTCTGCTAATCCTGTTACCAGTGGCTGCTGCCAGTGGCGATAAGTCGTGT
CTTACCGGGTTGGACTCAAGACGATAGTTACCGGATAAGGCGCAGCGGTCGGGCTGAACGGGGGGTTCGT
GCACACAGCCCAGCTTGGAGCGAACGACCTACACCGAACTGAGATACCTACAGCGTGAGCTATGAGAAAG
CGCCACGCTTCCCGAAGGGAGAAAGGCGGACAGGTATCCGGTAAGCGGCAGGGTCGGAACAGGAGAGCGC
ACGAGGGAGCTTCCAGGGGGAAACGCCTGGTATCTTTATAGTCCTGTCGGGTTTCGCCACCTCTGACTTG
AGCGTCGATTTTTGTGATGCTCGTCAGGGGGGCGGAGCCTATGGAAAAACGCCAGCAACGCGGCCTTTTT
ACGGTTCCTGGCCTTTTGCTGGCCTTTTGCTCACATGTTCTTTCCTGCGTTATCCCCTGCTTCTGTGGAT
AACCGTATTACCGCCTTTGAGTGAGCTGATACCGCTCGCCGCAGCCGAACGACCGAGCGCAGCGAGTCAG
TGAGCGAGGAAGCGGAAGAGCGCCCAATACGCAAACCGCCTCTCCCCGCGCGTTGGCCGATTCATTAATG
CAGCGGATCCAGACATGATAAGATACATTGATGAGTTTGGACAAACCACAACTAGAATGCAGTGAAAAAA
ATGCTTTATTTGTGAAATTTGTGATGCTATTGCTTTATTTGTAACCATTATAAGCTGCAATAAACAAGTT
AGCTTTTTGCAAAAGCCTAGGCCTCCAAAAAAGCCTCCTCACTACTTCTGGAATAGCTCAGAGGCCGAGG
CGGCCTCGGCCTCTGCATAAATAAAAAAAATTAGTCAGCCATGGGGCGGAGAATGGGCGGAACTGGGCGG
AGTTAGGGGCGGGATGGGCGGAGTTAGGGGCGGGACTATGGTTGCTGACTAATTGAGATGCGGATCCGCT
GGCACGACAGGTTTCCCGACTGGAAAGCGGGCAGTGAGCGCAACGCAATTAATGTGAGTTAGCTCACTCA
TTAGGCACCCCAGGCTTTACACTTTATGCTTCCGGCTCGTATGTTGTGTGGAATTGTGAGCGGATAACAA
TTTCACACAGGAAACAGCTATGACCATGATTACGCCAAGCTTGGGCTGCAGGTCGAGGGATCTCCATAAG
AGAAGAGGGACAGCTATGACTGGGAGTAGTCAGGAGAGGAGGAAAAATCTGGCTAGTAAAACATGTAAGG
AAAATTTTAGGGATGTTAAAGAAAAAAATAACACAAAACAAAATAT
